Addgene plasmid #17874: pBJ5 BRG1 DN
Depositing lab: Jerry Crabtree. Publication: BRG1 contains a conserved domain of the SWI2/SNF2 family necessary for normal mitotic growth and transcription. Khavari PA, Peterson CL, Tamkun JW, Mendel DB, Crabtree GR. Nature. 1993 Nov 11. 366(6451):170-4. 10.1038/366170a0 PubMed 8232556.
Backbone
  Vector backbone: pBJ5
  Backbone size w/o insert (bp): 3300
  Vector type: Mammalian Expression
Growth in bacteria
  Bacterial resistance: Ampicillin, 100 μg/mL
  Growth temperature: 37°C
  Growth strain: DH5alpha
  Copy number: High Copy
Gene/Insert
  Gene/Insert name: Brg DN (alt names: BRG1; BAF 190a)
  Species: H. sapiens (human)
  Mutation: dominant negative
  Entrez Gene: SMARCA4 (a.k.a. BAF190, BAF190A, BRG1, CSS4, MRD16, OTSC12, RTPS2, SNF2, SNF2-beta, SNF2L4, SNF2LB, SWI2, hSNF2b)
  Cloning method: Restriction Enzyme
  Sequencing primers: 5′ pcDL-F
Terms and licenses: Academic/Nonprofit Terms; Industry Terms: Not Available to Industry
Depositor comments: Dominant negative Brg, which we now know is a gain-of-function since it gives a phenotype that is more severe than the knock out of both Brg and Brm. Hence, we no longer recommend that the dominant negative be used to analyze the function of this complex.
How to cite: pBJ5 BRG1 DN was a gift from Jerry Crabtree (Addgene plasmid # 17874 ; http://n2t.net/addgene:17874 ; RRID:Addgene_17874)
