[The description below was written by a language model from this plasmid's Addgene catalogue record.]
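Description:
pBJ5 BRG1 DN is a mammalian expression plasmid built on the pBJ5 backbone (about 3.3 kb without the insert). It carries a dominant-negative mutant form of human BRG1, the product of the SMARCA4 gene, also known as BAF190A. The plasmid is propagated in E. coli as a high-copy construct under ampicillin selection. The record does not name the promoter driving the insert, the origin of replication, any epitope tags, or a mammalian selection marker. It also does not specify the mutation that makes the protein dominant negative, or the size of the insert. The insert was placed in the vector by restriction enzyme cloning. No feature table is provided, so the internal layout of the construct cannot be described further.

BRG1 is an ATPase of the SWI2/SNF2 family and a catalytic subunit of the mammalian SWI/SNF (BAF) chromatin remodelling complex. The construct was made to interfere with that complex by overexpressing a defective subunit in mammalian cells, in work on the conserved SWI2/SNF2 domain and its role in growth and transcription. The depositor's comments carry an important caveat. The mutant is now considered to act as a gain-of-function allele rather than a simple dominant negative, because its phenotype is more severe than the combined knockout of Brg and Brm. For that reason the depositor no longer recommends it for analysing the function of the complex. Results obtained with it should not be read as equivalent to loss of BRG1 activity.
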