>Addgene plasmid #17874 | pBJ5 BRG1 DN | addgene partial sequence | sequence record 23804 | 17874 with pcDL-F
GCTGCTCTGCCCTCNACGGCGCCGGCGGCTCCTGCAGGAGGCCACTGCTCTGCAGCTCCCGTGAAGATGT
CCACTCCANACCCACCCCTGGGCGGAACTCCTCGGCCAGGTCCTTCCCCGGGCCCTGGCCCTTCCCCTGG
AGCCATGCTGGGCCCTAGCCCGGGTCCCTCGCCGGGCTCCGCCCACAGCATGATGGGGCCCAGCCCAGGG
CCGCCCTCAGCAGGACACCCCATCCCCACCCAGGGGCCTGGAGGGTACCCTCAGGACAACATGCACCAGA
TGCACAAGCCCATGGAGTCCATGCATGANAAGGGCATGTCGGACGACCCNCGCTACAACCANATGAAAGG
AATGGGGATGCGGTCAGGGGGCCATGCTGGGATGGGGCCCCCGCCCAGCCCCATGGACCANCNCTCCCAA
GGTTACCCCTCNCCCCTGGGTGGCTCTGAGNATGCCTCTAGTCCAGTTCCAGCCAGTGGCNCGTCTTCNG
GGCCCCAGATGTCTTCCGGGCCAGGAGGTGCCNCGNTGGATGGTGCTGACCCCCAGGCCTTGGGGCANCA
NAACCGGGGNCCAACCCCATTTAACCAGAA
